>Addgene plasmid #248765 | pEM413 | addgene full sequence | sequence record 496787 | Addgene NGS Result
CCGAGCGGCCGCTTCTAGAGATCGATTTTAGAGCTGCCTCCCTATCAGTGATAGAGATTGCTACAACTGC
AAGGTAGTCCCGGTATCCCTATCAGTGATAGAGACTGATAGCTACGAGTCTGAGATCCTACTTGTCCCTA
TCAGTGATAGAGACAGTACCGAGTTTTCCCTATCAGTGATAGAGAGCTCATACTGCGACAGAGTCTTTTC
CCTATCAGTGATAGAGATAGGCTCCTTTGTCAAAAGTGATCGCTTCCCTATCAGTGATAGAGACTTCACG
GGATAATGTGTTCTACTCCCTATCAGTGATAGAGAGCTTAAGTCAATCCAATGCGTTCAGGTGCTCCCTA
TCAGTGATAGAGAAACTCCGTCATCGTGGATGTCAATACTGACTCCCTATCAGTGATAGAGATTGATTTC
ACCGCTGGCGTCAATTCCCTATCAGTGATAGAGACTTAGGTGTCCCTAGAATTACTAGAGCCAGGCATCA
AATAAAACGAAAGGCTCAGTCGAAAGACTGGGCCTTTCGTTTTATCTGTTGTTTGTCGGTGAACGCTCTC
TACTAGAGTCACACTGGCTCACCTTCGGGTGGGCCTTTCTGCGTTTATATATGATCGAGACCGGTAATCT
CGAGTCCCGTCAAGTCAGCGTAATGCTCTGCCAGTGTTACAACCAATTAACCAATTCTGATTAGAAAAAC
TCATCGAGCATCAAATGAAACTGCAATTTATTCATATCAGGATTATCGATACCATATTTTTGAAAAAGCC
GTTTCTGTAATGAAGGAGAAAACTCACCGAGGCAGTTCCATAGGATGGCAAGATCCTGGTATCGGTCTGC
GATTCCGACTCGTCCAACATCAATACAACCTATTAATTTCCCCTCGTCAAAAATAAGGTTATCAAGTGAG
AAATCACCATGAGTGACGACTGAATCCGGTGAGAATGGCAAAAGCTTATGCATTTCTTTCCAGACTTGTT
CAACAGGCCAGCCATTACGCTCGTCATCAAAATCACTCGCATCAACCAAACCGTTATTCATTCGTGATTG
CGCCTGAGCGAGACGAAATACGCGATCGCTGTTAAAAGGACAATTACAAACAGGAATCGAATGCAACCGG
CGCAGGAACACTGCCAGCGCATCAACAATATTTTCACCTGAATCAGGATATTCTTCTAATACCTGGAATG
CTGTTTTCCCGGGGATCGCAGTGGTGAGTAACCATGCATCATCAGGAGTACGGATAAAATGCTTGATGGT
CGGAAGAGGCATAAATTCCGTCAGCCAGTTTAGTCTGACCATCTCATCTGTAACATCATTGGCAACGCTA
CCTTTGCCATGTTTCAGAAACAACTCTGGCGCATCGGGCTTCCCATACAATCGATAGATTGTCGCACCTG
ATTGCCCGACATTATCGCGAGCCCATTTATACCCATATAAATCAGCATCCATGTTGGAATTTAATCGCGG
CCTGGAGCAAGACGTTTCCCGTTGAATATGGCTCATAACACCCCTTGTATTACTGTTTATGTAAGCAGAC
AGTTTTATTGTTCATGATGATATATTTTTATCTTGTGCAATGTAACATCAGAGATTTTGAGACACAACGT
GGCTTTGTTGAATAAATCGAACTTTTGCTGAGTTGAAGGATCAGATCACGCATCTTCCCGACAACGCAGA
CCGTTCCGTGGCAAAGCAAAAGTTCAAAATCACCAACTGGTCCACCTACAACAAAGCTCTCATCAACCGT
GGCTCCCTCACTTTCTGGCTGGATGATGGGGCGATTCAGGCCTGGTATGAGTAAGCAACACCTTCTTCAC
GAGGCAGACCTCAGCGCTAGCGGAGTGTATACTGGCTTACTATGTTGGCACTGATGAGGGTGTCAGTGAA
GTGCTTCATGTGGCAGGAGAAAAAAGGCTGCACCGGTGCGTCAGCAGAATATGTGATACAGGATATATTC
CGCTTCCTCGCTCACTGACTCGCTACGCTCGGTCGTTCGACTGCGGCGAGCGGAAATGGCTTACGAACGG
GGCGGAGATTTCCTGGAAGATGCCAGGAAGATACTTAACAGGGAAGTGAGAGGGCCGCGGCAAAGCCGTT
TTTCCATAGGCTCCGCCCCCTGACAAGCATCACGAAATCTGACGCTCAAATCAGTGGTGGCGAAACCCGA
CAGGACTATAAAGATACCAGGCGTTTCCCCCTGGCGGCTCCCTCGTGCGCTCTCCTGTTCCTGCCTTTCG
GTTTACCGGTGTCATTCCGCTGTTATGGCCGCGTTTGTCTCATTCCACGCCTGACACTCAGTTCCGGGTA
GGCAGTTCGCTCCAAGCTGGACTGTATGCACGAACCCCCCGTTCAGTCCGACCGCTGCGCCTTATCCGGT
AACTATCGTCTTGAGTCCAACCCGGAAAGACATGCAAAAGCACCACTGGCAGCAGCCACTGGTAATTGAT
TTAGAGGAGTTAGTCTTGAAGTCATGCGCCGGTTAAGGCTAAACTGAAAGGACAAGTTTTGGTGACTGCG
CTCCTCCAAGCCAGTTACCTCGGTTCAAAGAGTTGGTAGCTCAGAGAACCTTCAAAAAACCGCCCTGCAA
GGCGGTTTTTTCGTTTTCAGAGCAAGAGATTACGCGCAGACCAAAACGATCTCAAGAAGATCATCTTATT
AAGGGGTCTGACGCTCAGTGGAACGAAAACTCACGTTAAGGGATTTTGGTCATGAGATTATCAAAAAGGA
TCTTCACCTAGATCCTTTTAAATTAAAAATGAAGTTTTAAATCAATCTAAAGTATATATGAGTAAACTTG
GTCTGACAGTTACCAATGCTTAATCAGTGAGGCACCTATCTCAGCGATCTGTCTATTTCGTTCATCCATA
GTTGCCTGACTCCCCGTCGTGTAGATAACTACGATACGGGAGGGCTTACCATCTGGCCCCAGTGCTGCAA
TGATGGTCTCG
Features (pLannotate 1.2.2; 17 found; start..end, strand, type, name):
     39..60      +  promoter       PLtetO-1 promoter (fragment): modified phage lambda PL promoter with tet operator sites (Lutz and Bujard, 1997)
     85..104     +  promoter       PLtetO-1 promoter (fragment): modified phage lambda PL promoter with tet operator sites (Lutz and Bujard, 1997)
    135..153     +  protein_bind   tet operator: tetO; bacterial operator O2 for the tetR and tetA genes tetracycline repressor TetR
    167..185     +  protein_bind   tet operator: tetO; bacterial operator O2 for the tetR and tetA genes tetracycline repressor TetR
    209..229     +  promoter       PLtetO-1 promoter (fragment): modified phage lambda PL promoter with tet operator sites (Lutz and Bujard, 1997)
    255..276     +  promoter       H1-2O2 promoter (fragment): doxycycline-inducible variant of the human H1 RNA promoter (Henriksen et al., 2007)
    294..315     +  promoter       tight TRE promoter (fragment): Tet-responsive promoter PTight, consisting of seven tet operator sequences followed by the minimal CMV promoter
    344..365     +  protein_bind   tetracycline response element (fragment): contains seven copies of the tetracycline operator tetO tetracycline repressor TetR
    394..416     +  promoter       PLtetO-1 promoter (fragment): modified phage lambda PL promoter with tet operator sites (Lutz and Bujard, 1997)
    436..458     +  promoter       H1-2O2 promoter (fragment): doxycycline-inducible variant of the human H1 RNA promoter (Henriksen et al., 2007)
    489..560     +  terminator     rrnB T1 terminator: transcription terminator T1 from the E. coli rrnB gene
    576..603     +  terminator     T7Te terminator: phage T7 early transcription terminator
    691..1506    -  CDS            KanR: aminoglycoside phosphotransferase; aph(3')-Ia; confers resistance to kanamycin in bacteria or G418 (Geneticin®) in eukaryotes
   1833..1859    +  misc_feature   bom (fragment): basis of mobility region from pBR322
   1958..2013    -  rep_origin     RSF ori (fragment): Plasmids containing the RSF 1030 origin of replication can be propagated in E. coli cells that contain additional plasmids with compatible origins.
   2101..2645    -  rep_origin     p15A ori: Plasmids containing the medium-copy-number p15A origin of replication can be propagated in E. coli cells that contain a second plasmid with the ColE1 origin.
   2811..2944    -  CDS            bla(M) (fragment): β-lactamase lacking the signal sequence; bla(M); allows cytosolic expression of β-lactamase
