[The description below was written by a language model from this plasmid's Addgene catalogue record and pLannotate feature annotations shown in this document.]
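Description:
pEM413 is a small (about 3 kb) bacterial plasmid built on a p15A backbone, carrying a synthetic "sponge" array of ten tet operator sites and intended as a donor part for Golden Gate assembly. It replicates from the p15A origin, which is catalogued here as low copy and is compatible with ColE1-type plasmids, and it is selected with kanamycin through the KanR aminoglycoside phosphotransferase gene. The annotation also picks up short fragments resembling a pBR322 bom region, an RSF origin and a signal-sequence-less β-lactamase. These are partial matches, probably backbone remnants rather than functional elements, and ampicillin resistance is not recorded for the plasmid.

The insert, T7Te-rrnBT1-10xTetO, occupies roughly the first 600 nt of the sequence. The automated feature table labels the ten operator repeats variously as tet operators or as fragments of PLtetO-1, H1-2O2, tight TRE and tetracycline response elements. These labels all reflect hits to the shared tetO sequence, not to intact promoters, and no expressed gene is annotated in the cassette. The array lies next to the rrnB T1 and phage T7Te transcription terminators, which would insulate the cassette from transcriptional read-through. An array of TetR binding sites of this kind acts as a decoy that titrates repressor away from its target promoter, a way of tuning the response of TetR-regulated circuits.

According to the record, BsaI sites flank the sponge cassette so it can be excised and combined with other parts by Golden Gate assembly, although these sites are not annotated in the feature table. The associated publication describes a synthetic biology toolkit for Bacteroides used to build an in vivo biosensor.
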