Addgene plasmid #248765: pEM413
Purpose: 10xTetO Sponge Plasmid with BsaI sites flanking sponge casette for Golden Gate Assembly
Depositing lab: Carolina Tropini. Depositing organization: University of British Columbia. Publication: A Bacteroides synthetic biology toolkit to build an in vivo malabsorption biosensor. McCallum G, Burckhardt JC, He J, Hong A, Potvin-Trottier L, Tropini C. Cell. 2026 Feb 19;189(4):1245-1261.e21. doi: 10.1016/j.cell.2025.12.052. Epub 2026 Jan 28. PubMed 41610848.
Backbone
  Vector backbone: p15A
  Vector type: Bacterial Expression
Growth in bacteria
  Bacterial resistance: Kanamycin, 50 μg/mL
  Growth temperature: 30°C
  Growth strain: NEB Stable
  Copy number: Low Copy
Gene/Insert
  Gene/Insert name: T7Te-rrnBT1-10xTetO
  Species: Synthetic
  Cloning method: Gibson Cloning
Terms and licenses: Academic/Nonprofit Terms; Industry Terms: Not Available to Industry
How to cite: pEM413 was a gift from Carolina Tropini (Addgene plasmid # 248765 ; http://n2t.net/addgene:248765 ; RRID:Addgene_248765)
